>Addgene plasmid #246596 | Soluble CD20His | addgene full sequence | sequence record 490226 | Addgene NGS Result
GGTCGACATTGATTATTGACTAGTTATTAATAGTAATCAATTACGGGGTCATTAGTTCATAGCCCATATA
TGGAGTTCCGCGTTACATAACTTACGGTAAATGGCCCGCCTGGCTGACCGCCCAACGACCCCCGCCCATT
GACGTCAATAATGACGTATGTTCCCATAGTAACGCCAATAGGGACTTTCCATTGACGTCAATGGGTGGAG
TATTTACGGTAAACTGCCCACTTGGCAGTACATCAAGTGTATCATATGCCAAGTACGCCCCCTATTGACG
TCAATGACGGTAAATGGCCCGCCTGGCATTATGCCCAGTACATGACCTTATGGGACTTTCCTACTTGGCA
GTACATCTACGTATTAGTCATCGCTATTACCATGGTCGAGGTGAGCCCCACGTTCTGCTTCACTCTCCCC
ATCTCCCCCCCCTCCCCACCCCCAATTTTGTATTTATTTATTTTTTAATTATTTTGTGCAGCGATGGGGG
GGGGGGGGGGGGGGGGGCGCGCGCCAGGCGGGGCGGGGCGGGGCGAGGGGCGGGGCGGGGCGAGGCGGAG
AGGTGCGGCGGCAGCCAATCAGAGCGGCGCGCTCCGAAAGTTTCCTTTTATGGCGAGGCGGCGGCGGCGG
CGGCCCTATAAAAAGCGAAGCGCGCGGCGGGCGGGAGTCGCTGCGCGCTGCCTTCGCCCCGTGCCCCGCT
CCGCCGCCGCCTCGCGCCGCCCGCCCCGGCTCTGACTGACCGCGTTACTCCCACAGGTGAGCGGGCGGGA
CGGCCCTTCTCCTCCGGGCTGTAATTAGCGCTTGGTTTAATGACGGCTTGTTTCTTTTCTGTGGCTGCGT
GAAAGCCTTGAGGGGCTCCGGGAGGGCCCTTTGTGCGGGGGGAGCGGCTCGGGGGGTGCGTGCGTGTGTG
TGTGCGTGGGGAGCGCCGCGTGCGGCTCCGCGCTGCCCGGCGGCTGTGAGCGCTGCGGGCGCGGCGCGGG
GCTTTGTGCGCTCCGCAGTGTGCGCGAGGGGAGCGCGGCCGGGGGCGGTGCCCCGCGGTGCGGGGGGGGC
TGCGAGGGGAACAAAGGCTGCGTGCGGGGTGTGTGCGTGGGGGGGTGAGCAGGGGGTGTGGGCGCGTCGG
TCGGGCTGCAACCCCCCCTGCACCCCCCTCCCCGAGTTGCTGAGCACGGCCCGGCTTCGGGTGCGGGGCT
CCGTACGGGGCGTGGCGCGGGGCTCGCCGTGCCGGGCGGGGGGTGGCGGCAGGTGGGGGTGCCGGGCGGG
GCGGGGCCGCCTCGGGCCGGGGAGGGCTCGGGGGAGGGGCGCGGCGGCCCCCGGAGCGCCGGCGGCTGTC
GAGGCGCGGCGAGCCGCAGCCATTGCCTTTTATGGTAATCGTGCGAGAGGGCGCAGGGACTTCCTTTGTC
CCAAATCTGTGCGGAGCCGAAATCTGGGAGGCGCCGCCGCACCCCCTCTAGCGGGCGCGGGGCGAAGCGG
TGCGGCGCCGGCAGGAAGGAAATGGGCGGGGAGGGCCTTCGTGCGTCGCCGCGCCGCCGTCCCCTTCTCC
CTCTCCAGCCTCGGGGCTGTCCGCGGGGGGACGGCTGCCTTCGGGGGGGACGGGGCAGGGCGGGGTTCGG
CTTCTGGCGTGTGACCGGCGGCTCTAGCGCCTCTGCTAACCATGTTCATGCCTTCTTCTTTTTCCTACAG
CTCCTGGGCAACGTGCTGGTTGTTGTGCTGTCTCATCATTTTGGCAAAGAATTGCGGCCGTCTCAGGCCG
AGTTCGGTACCGCCACCATGAAGTGGGTAACCTTTATTTCCTTGCTGTTCCTCTTTAGCTCGGCTTATTC
CCATCACCACCATCATCACCATCATGGCGGTGGGAGTGGTGGTGGGAGCGAGAACCTGTACTTCCAATCC
CACACGCCTTACATAAATATCTACAATTGTGAGCCGGCCAACCCCTCAGAGAAGAACTCCCCGTCAACCC
AGTACTGTTACTTGGCTCAGGAGCTGCTCTCAAAGAATAGACACTTGGAGAATGAAGTGAAGAGACTCAA
AAAACTTGTGGACGATTTGGAAGATGAACTCAAGGCCCAGAAAGAGAAGTACAAAGCCATTAGCTAGTAG
TGACTCGAGCGATAATTCACTCCTCAGGTGCAGGCTGCCTATCAGAAGGTGGTGGCTGGTGTGGCCAATG
CCCTGGCTCACAAATACCACTGAGATCTTTTTCCCTCTGCCAAAAATTATGGGGACATCATGAAGCCCCT
TGAGCATCTGACTTCTGGCTAATAAAGGAAATTTATTTTCATTGCAATAGTGTGTTGGAATTTTTTGTGT
CTCTCACTCGGAAGGACATATGGGAGGGCAAATCATTTAAAACATCAGAATGAGTATTTGGTTTAGAGTT
TGGCAACATATGCCCATATGCTGGCTGCCATGAACAAAGGTTGGCTATAAAGAGGTCATCAGTATATGAA
ACAGCCCCCTGCTGTCCATTCCTTATTCCATAGAAAAGCCTTGACTTGAGGTTAGATTTTTTTTATATTT
TGTTTTGTGTTATTTTTTTCTTTAACATCCCTAAAATTTTCCTTACATGTTTTACTAGCCAGATTTTTCC
TCCTCTCCTGACTACTCCCAGTCATAGCTGTCCCTCTTCTCTTATGGAGATCCCTCGACCTGCAGCCCAA
GCTTGGCGTAATCATGGTCATAGCTGTTTCCTGTGTGAAATTGTTATCCGCTCACAATTCCACACAACAT
ACGAGCCGGAAGCATAAAGTGTAAAGCCTGGGGTGCCTAATGAGTGAGCTAACTCACATTAATTGCGTTG
CGCTCACTGCCCGCTTTCCAGTCGGGAAACCTGTCGTGCCAGCGGATCGATCCGCTGCATTAATGAATCG
GCCAACGCGCGGGGAGAGGCGGTTTGCGTATTGGGCGCTCTTCCGCTTCCTCGCTCACTGACTCGCTGCG
CTCGGTCGTTCGGCTGCGGCGAGCGGTATCAGCTCACTCAAAGGCGGTAATACGGTTATCCACAGAATCA
GGGGATAACGCAGGAAAGAACATGTGAGCAAAAGGCCAGCAAAAGGCCAGGAACCGTAAAAAGGCCGCGT
TGCTGGCGTTTTTCCATAGGCTCCGCCCCCCTGACGAGCATCACAAAAATCGACGCTCAAGTCAGAGGTG
GCGAAACCCGACAGGACTATAAAGATACCAGGCGTTTCCCCCTGGAAGCTCCCTCGTGCGCTCTCCTGTT
CCGACCCTGCCGCTTACCGGATACCTGTCCGCCTTTCTCCCTTCGGGAAGCGTGGCGCTTTCTCATAGCT
CACGCTGTAGGTATCTCAGTTCGGTGTAGGTCGTTCGCTCCAAGCTGGGCTGTGTGCACGAACCCCCCGT
TCAGCCCGACCGCTGCGCCTTATCCGGTAACTATCGTCTTGAGTCCAACCCGGTAAGACACGACTTATCG
CCACTGGCAGCAGCCACTGGTAACAGGATTAGCAGAGCGAGGTATGTAGGCGGTGCTACAGAGTTCTTGA
AGTGGTGGCCTAACTACGGCTACACTAGAAGAACAGTATTTGGTATCTGCGCTCTGCTGAAGCCAGTTAC
CTTCGGAAAAAGAGTTGGTAGCTCTTGATCCGGCAAACAAACCACCGCTGGTAGCGGTGGTTTTTTTGTT
TGCAAGCAGCAGATTACGCGCAGAAAAAAAGGATCTCAAGAAGATCCTTTGATCTTTTCTACGGGGTCTG
ACGCTCAGTGGAACGAAAACTCACGTTAAGGGATTTTGGTCATGAGATTATCAAAAAGGATCTTCACCTA
GATCCTTTTAAATTAAAAATGAAGTTTTAAATCAATCTAAAGTATATATGAGTAAACTTGGTCTGACAGT
TACCAATGCTTAATCAGTGAGGCACCTATCTCAGCGATCTGTCTATTTCGTTCATCCATAGTTGCCTGAC
TCCCCGTCGTGTAGATAACTACGATACGGGAGGGCTTACCATCTGGCCCCAGTGCTGCAATGATACCGCG
AGACCCACGCTCACCGGCTCCAGATTTATCAGCAATAAACCAGCCAGCCGGAAGGGCCGAGCGCAGAAGT
GGTCCTGCAACTTTATCCGCCTCCATCCAGTCTATTAATTGTTGCCGGGAAGCTAGAGTAAGTAGTTCGC
CAGTTAATAGTTTGCGCAACGTTGTTGCCATTGCTACAGGCATCGTGGTGTCACGCTCGTCGTTTGGTAT
GGCTTCATTCAGCTCCGGTTCCCAACGATCAAGGCGAGTTACATGATCCCCCATGTTGTGCAAAAAAGCG
GTTAGCTCCTTCGGTCCTCCGATCGTTGTCAGAAGTAAGTTGGCCGCAGTGTTATCACTCATGGTTATGG
CAGCACTGCATAATTCTCTTACTGTCATGCCATCCGTAAGATGCTTTTCTGTGACTGGTGAGTACTCAAC
CAAGTCATTCTGAGAATAGTGTATGCGGCGACCGAGTTGCTCTTGCCCGGCGTCAATACGGGATAATACC
GCGCCACATAGCAGAACTTTAAAAGTGCTCATCATTGGAAAACGTTCTTCGGGGCGAAAACTCTCAAGGA
TCTTACCGCTGTTGAGATCCAGTTCGATGTAACCCACTCGTGCACCCAACTGATCTTCAGCATCTTTTAC
TTTCACCAGCGTTTCTGGGTGAGCAAAAACAGGAAGGCAAAATGCCGCAAAAAAGGGAATAAGGGCGACA
CGGAAATGTTGAATACTCATACTCTTCCTTTTTCAATATTATTGAAGCATTTATCAGGGTTATTGTCTCA
TGAGCGGATACATATTTGAATGTATTTAGAAAAATAAACAAATAGGGGTTCCGCGCACATTTCCCCGAAA
AGTGCCACCTG
Features (pLannotate 1.2.2; 14 found; start..end, strand, type, name):
      5..384     +  enhancer       CMV enhancer: human cytomegalovirus immediate early enhancer
    386..663     +  promoter       chicken β-actin promoter: No description available
    664..1680    +  intron         chimeric intron: chimera between introns from chicken β-actin and rabbit β-globin
   1870..1986    +  CDS            MS4A1 (fragment): CD20_HUMAN - Also known as CD20. Experimental evidence at protein level: Swiss-Prot protein existence level 1. B-lymphocyte-specific membrane protein that plays a role in the regulation of cellular calcium influx necessary for the development, differentiation, and activation of B-lymphocytes (PubMed:3925015, PubMed:7684739, PubMed:12920111). Functions as a store-operated calcium (SOC) channel component promoting calcium influx after activation by the B-cell receptor/BCR (PubMed:7684739, PubMed:12920111, PubMed:18474602). From Homo sapiens (Human).
   2008..2094    +  CDS            TPM1 (fragment): TPM1_HUMAN - Also known as C15orf13, TMSA. Experimental evidence at protein level: Swiss-Prot protein existence level 1. Binds to actin filaments in muscle and non-muscle cells (PubMed:23170982). Plays a central role, in association with the troponin complex, in the calcium dependent regulation of vertebrate striated muscle contraction (PubMed:23170982). Smooth muscle contraction is regulated by interaction with caldesmon. In non-muscle cells is implicated in stabilizing cytoskeleton actin filaments. From Homo sapiens (Human).
   2116..2190    +  CDS            HBB (fragment): HBB_PONPY - Experimental evidence at transcript level: Swiss-Prot protein existence level 2. Involved in oxygen transport from the lung to the various peripheral tissues. From Pongo pygmaeus (Bornean orangutan).
   2261..2316    +  polyA_signal   β-globin poly(A) signal: rabbit β-globin polyadenylation signal (Gil and Proudfoot, 1987)
   2701..2717    -  protein_bind   lac operator: The lac repressor binds to the lac operator to inhibit transcription in E. coli. This inhibition can be relieved by adding lactose or isopropyl-β-D-thiogalactopyranoside (IPTG). lac repressor encoded by lacI
   2725..2755    -  promoter       lac promoter: promoter for the E. coli lac operon
   2770..2791    -  protein_bind   CAP binding site: CAP binding activates transcription in the presence of cAMP. E. coli catabolite activator protein
   2807..2908    -  CDS            lacI (fragment): LACI_ECOLI - Experimental evidence at protein level: Swiss-Prot protein existence level 1. Repressor of the lactose operon. Binds allolactose as an inducer. From Escherichia coli (strain K12).
   3091..3679    -  rep_origin     ori: high-copy-number ColE1/pMB1/pBR322/pUC origin of replication
   3850..4710    -  CDS            AmpR: β-lactamase; bla; confers resistance to ampicillin, carbenicillin, and related antibiotics
   4711..4815    -  promoter       AmpR promoter: bla
