[The description below was written by a language model from this plasmid's Addgene catalogue record and pLannotate feature annotations shown in this document.]
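Description:
Soluble CD20His is a 4,841 nt mammalian expression plasmid built on the pAH backbone for producing a computationally designed, water-soluble mimic of the dimeric transmembrane B-cell antigen CD20 (MS4A1). It is propagated in E. coli as a high-copy plasmid through a ColE1/pUC-type origin and selected with ampicillin via the β-lactamase gene and its own promoter. Remnants of the lac promoter, operator, CAP site and a lacI fragment are also present as backbone carry-over and play no evident role in mammalian expression.

Expression is driven by the CAG promoter, annotated here as its three parts: the CMV immediate early enhancer, the chicken β-actin promoter and a chimeric β-actin/β-globin intron. Together these give strong constitutive transcription in mammalian cells, and a rabbit β-globin polyadenylation signal terminates the transcript. According to the catalogue entry, the insert carries an N-terminal HSA-8xHis-TEV element ahead of the roughly 10.4 kDa designed protein, so the product is secreted from Expi293 cells, can be captured by metal affinity through the His tag, and can be freed of the tag at the TEV protease site. The record does not spell out exactly what the HSA portion comprises, and the automated annotation does not mark it, the His tag or the TEV site.

Within the coding region the feature table detects only a short fragment matching human CD20, which is consistent with native epitope sequence grafted onto a designed scaffold. The adjacent short tropomyosin match probably reflects similarity of the designed sequence rather than a genuine insert. The β-globin "HBB" match just upstream of the poly(A) signal is likely 3′ globin sequence. The construct is intended for making soluble CD20 antigen.
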