Addgene plasmid #246596: Soluble CD20His
Purpose: Computationally designed water-soluble mimic of the transmembrane protein CD20 dimer. For expression as secreted protein in Expi293 cell. Insert: HSA-his8-TEVsolubleCD20- (10.4kDa)
Depositing lab: Brian Kuhlman. Depositing organization: University of North Carolina at Chapel Hill. Publication: Design of a water-soluble CD20 antigen with computational epitope scaffolding. Yao Z, Kuhlman B. Protein Sci. 2025 Aug;34(8):e70184. doi: 10.1002/pro.70184. PubMed 40671354.
Backbone
  Vector backbone: pAH
  Vector type: Mammalian Expression
Growth in bacteria
  Bacterial resistance: Ampicillin, 100 μg/mL
  Growth temperature: 37°C
  Growth strain: DH5alpha
  Copy number: High Copy
Gene/Insert
  Gene/Insert name: Soluble CD20
  Species: H. sapiens (human), Synthetic
  Promoter: CAG
  Tag / fusion protein: HSA-8xHis-TEV (N terminal on insert)
  Cloning method: Unknown
  Sequencing primers: 5′ n/a
Terms and licenses: Academic/Nonprofit Terms; Industry Terms: Not Available to Industry
How to cite: Soluble CD20His was a gift from Brian Kuhlman (Addgene plasmid # 246596 ; http://n2t.net/addgene:246596 ; RRID:Addgene_246596)
